>Addgene plasmid #170283 | pPBbsr2-Necl-5-ScNeo | depositor full sequence | sequence record 330091 | pPBbsr2-Necl-5-ScNeo sequence 9432 bps
CTAAATTGTAAGCGTTAATATTTTGTTAAAATTCGCGTTAAATTTTTGTTAAATCAGCTCATTTTTTAAC
CAATAGGCCGAAATCGGCAAAATCCCTTATAAATCAAAAGAATAGACCGAGATAGGGT
[37 nt withheld, positions 129-165]
AAAGAACGTGGACTCCAACGTCAAAGG
[49 nt withheld, positions 193-241]
T
[91 nt withheld, positions 243-333]
G
[124 nt withheld, positions 335-458]
CCCATTCGCCATTCAGGCTGCGCAACTGTTGGGAAGGGCGATCGGTGCGGGCCTCTTCGCTATTACGCCA
GCTGGCGAAAGGGGGATGTGCTGCAAGGCGATTAAGTTGGGTAACGCCAGGGTTTTCCCAGTCACGACGT
TGTAAAACGACGGCCAGTGAGCGCGCGTAATACGACTCACTATAGGGCGAATTGGGGCGCGCCATTCTAG
ATTAACCCTAGAAAGATAGTCTGCGTAAAATTGACGCATGCATTCTTGAAATATTGCTCTCTCTTTCTAA
ATAGCGCGAATCCGTCGCTGTGCATTTAGGACATCTCAGTCGCCGCTTGGAGCTCCCGTGAGGCGTGCTT
GTCAATGCGGTAAGTGTCACTGATTTTGAACTATAACGACCGCGTGAGTCAAAATGACGCATGATTATCT
TTTACGTGACTTTTAAGATTTAACTCATACGATAATTATATTGTTATTTCATGTTCTACTTACGTGATAA
CTTATTATATATATATTTTCTTGTTATAGATATCAACTAGAATGCTAGCATGGGCCCATCTCGACATTGA
TTATTGACTAGTTATTAATAGTAATCAATTACGGGGTCATTAGTTCATAGCCCATATATGGAGTTCCGCG
TTACATAACTTACGGTAAATGGCCCGCCTGGCTGACCGCCCAACGACCCCCGCCCATTGACGTCAATAAT
GACGTATGTTCCCATAGTAACGCCAATAGGGACTTTCCATTGACGTCAATGGGTGGACTATTTACGGTAA
ACTGCCCACTTGGCAGTACATCAAGTGTATCATATGCCAAGTACGCCCCCTATTGACGTCAATGACGGTA
AATGGCCCGCCTGGCATTATGCCCAGTACATGACCTTATGGGACTTTCCTACTTGGCAGTACATCTACGT
ATTAGTCATCGCTATTACCATGGGTCGAGGTGAGCCCCACGTTCTGCTTCACTCTCCCCATCTCCCCCCC
CTCCCCACCCCCAATTTTGTATTTATTTATTTTTTAATTATTTTGTGCAGCGATGGGGGCGGGGGGGGGG
GGGGCGCGCGCCAGGCGGGGCGGGGCGGGGCGAGGGGCGGGGCGGGGCGAGGCGGAGAGGTGCGGCGGCA
GCCAATCAGAGCGGCGCGCTCCGAAAGTTTCCTTTTATGGCGAGGCGGCGGCGGCGGCGGCCCTATAAAA
AGCGAAGCGCGCGGCGGGCGGGAGTCGCTGCGTTGCCTTCGCCCCGTGCCCCGCTCCGCGCCGCCTCGCG
CCGCCCGCCCCGGCTCTGACTGACCGCGTTACTCCCACAGGTGAGCGGGCGGGACGGCCCTTCTCCTCCG
GGCTGTAATTAGCGCTTGGTTTAATGACGGCTCGTTTCTTTTCTGTGGCTGCGTGAAAGCCTTAAAGGGC
TCCGGGAGGGCCCTTTGTGCGGGGGGGAGCGGCTCGGGGGGTGCGTGCGTGTGTGTGTGCGTGGGGAGCG
CCGCGTGCGGCCCGCGCTGCCCGGCGGCTGTGAGCGCTGCGGGCGCGGCGCGGGGCTTTGTGCGCTCCGC
GTGTGCGCGAGGGGAGCGCGGCCGGGGGCGGTGCCCCGCGGTGCGGGGGGGCTGCGAGGGGAACAAAGGC
TGCGTGCGGGGTGTGTGCGTGGGGGGGTGAGCAGGGGGTGTGGGCGCGGCGGTCGGGCTGTAACCCCCCC
CTGCACCCCCCTCCCCGAGTTGCTGAGCACGGCCCGGCTTCGGGTGCGGGGCTCCGTGCGGGGCGTGGCG
CGGGGCTCGCCGTGCCGGGCGGGGGGTGGCGGCAGGTGGGGGTGCCGGGCGGGGCGGGGCCGCCTCGGGC
CGGGGAGGGCTCGGGGGAGGGGCGCGGCGGCCCCGGAGCGCCGGCGGCTGTCGAGGCGCGGCGAGCCGCA
GCCATTGCCTTTTATGGTAATCGTGCGAGAGGGCGCAGGGACTTCCTTTGTCCCAAATCTGGCGGAGCCG
AAATCTGGGAGGCGCCGCCGCACCCCCTCTAGCGGGCGCGGGCGAAGCGGTGCGGCGCCGGCAGGAAGGA
AATGGGCGGGGAGGGCCTTCGTGCGTCGCCGCGCCGCCGTCCCCTTCTCCCTCTCCAGCCTCGGGGCTGT
CCGCGGGGGGACGGCTGCCTTCGGGGGGGACGGGGCAGGGCGGGGTTCGGCTTCTGGCGTGTGACCGGCG
GCTCTAGAGCCTCTGCTAACCATGTTCATGCCTTCTTCTTTTTCCTACAGCTCCTGGGCAACGTGCTGGT
TATTGTGCTGTCTCATCATTTTGGCAAAGAATTGGGATCCGAATTCACCATGGCTCAACTCGCCCGAGCC
ACCCGCTCCCCGCTGTCATGGCTGCTGCTGCTGTTCTGCTATGCACTCCGGAAAGCGGGTGGGATGGTGA
GCAAGGGCGAGGCAGTGATCAAGGAGTTCATGCGGTTCAAGGTGCACATGGAGGGCTCCATGAACGGCCA
CGAGTTCGAGATCGAGGGCGAGGGCGAGGGCCGCCCCTACGAGGGCACCCAGACCGCCAAGCTGAAGGTG
ACCAAGGGTGGCCCCCTGCCCTTCTCCTGGGACATCCTGTCCCCTCAGTTCATGTACGGCTCCAGGGCCT
TCACCAAGCACCCCGCCGACATCCCCGACTACTATAAGCAGTCCTTCCCCGAGGGCTTCAAGTGGGAGCG
CGTGATGAACTTCGAGGACGGCGGCGCCGTGACCGTGACCCAGGACACCTCCCTGGAGGACGGCACCCTG
ATCTACAAGGTGAAGCTCCGCGGCACCAACTTCCCTCCTGACGGCCCCGTAATGCAGAAGAAGACAATGG
GCTGGGAAGCGTCCACCGAGCGGTTGTACCCCGAGGACGGCGTGCTGAAGGGCGACATTAAGATGGCCCT
GCGCCTGAAGGACGGAGGCCGCTACCTGGCGGACTTCAAGACCACCTACAAGGCCAAGAAGCCCGTGCAG
ATGCCCGGCGCCTACAACGTCGACCGCAAGTTGGACATCACCTCCCACAACGAGGACTACACCGTGGTGG
AACAGTACGAACGCTCCGAGGGCCGCCACTCCACCGGCGGCATGGACGAGCTGTACAAGGGAGGCTCGGA
TATACGTGTGCTGGTGCCCTACAATTCGACAGGCGTCTTGGGAGGGTCGACCACCTTGCACTGTAGTCTG
ACTTCTAATGAGAATGTGACTATCACTCAAATAACCTGGATGAAGAAGGATTCAGGTGGATCCCACGCTC
TTGTGGCTGTCTTCCACCCCAAGAAGGGGCCCAACATCAAAGAGCCAGAGAGGGTGAAATTCTTGGCTGC
CCAACAGGATCTGAGGAACGCATCTCTGGCCATCTCGAACTTAAGTGTAGAAGACGAAGGCATCTATGAA
TGTCAGATTGCCACATTCCCCAGAGGCAGTAGAAGCACCAATGCCTGGCTGAAGGTGCAAGCCCGACCTA
AGAACACTGCAGAGGCCCTGGAGCCCTCTCCCACCTTGATACTGCAGGATGTGGCTAAATGCATCTCTGC
CAATGGTCACCCTCCTGGACGAATCTCTTGGCCCTCGAATGTGAATGGAAGTCACCGTGAAATGAAGGAA
CCAGGGTCCCAGCCGGGCACCACCACAGTTACCAGCTACCTCTCCATGGTACCTTCTCGCCAGGCAGACG
GCAAGAACATCACCTGCACGGTGGAGCATGAAAGCTTACAGGAGCTGGACCAGCTGCTGGTGACCCTTTC
CCAACCCTATCCACCTGAAAACGTGTCCATCTCTGGCTATGACGGCAACTGGTATGTTGGCCTCACTAAC
TTGACCCTGACCTGTGAAGCTCACAGCAAACCAGCGCCTGACATGGCTGGATATAACTGGAGCACGAACA
CGGGTGACTTTCCCAACTCTGTTAAGCGCCAGGGCAATATGCTTCTAATCTCCACCGTAGAGGATGGTCT
CAATAACACGGTCATTGTGTGCGAAGTCACCAATGCCCTAGGGTCTGGGCAGGGCCAAGTGCACATCATT
GTTAAAGAGAAACCTGAGAATATGCAGCAAAATACAAGATTACACCTAGGCTACATCTTTCTTATCGTCT
TTGTCCTCGCTGTAGTCATCATCATCGCAGCACTATACACTATACGAAGATGCAGGCATGGTCGTGCTCT
GCAGTCCAATCCCTCAGAGAGGGAGAACGTCCAGTATTCATCTGTGAACGGCGACTGTAGACTGAACATG
GAGCCAAACAGCACAAGGTTCGAAATGGTAAGCAAGGGGGAGGAAGATAATATGGCTTCCCTTCCAGCAA
CGCACGAATTGCATATCTTTGGAAGTATTAATGGAGTTGATTTCGACATGGTGGGGCAGGGTACGGGAAA
CCCAAACGATGGCTATGAAGAACTTAACCTCAAGTCTACCAAAGGCGATCTCCAATTCTCACCCTGGATA
TTGGTCCCACACATCGGCTACGGGTTCCATCAATACCTGCCTTATCCTGACGGGATGAGTCCTTTTCAAG
CTGCTATGGTTGACGGAAGTGGCTACCAAGTTCACCGCACAATGCAATTTGAGGATGGTGCATCTCTTAC
GGTTAATTACCGATATACATATGAGGGTTCACACATCAAGGGGGAAGCTCAGGTCAAGGGCACTGGATTT
CCCGCAGATGGCCCAGTTATGACCAATTCTCTGACCGCAGCCGATTGGTGTCGAAGCAAGAAGACCTACC
CTAACGACAAGACTATCATCTCAACCTTCAAATGGTCCTACACCACAGGTAACGGAAAGCGGTATAGGTC
TACAGCTCGGACAACATATACCTTTGCGAAGCCTATGGCCGCTAACTATTTGAAAAACCAACCGATGTAT
GTTTTTCGGAAGACCGAATTGAAACATTCAAAAACGGAGTTGAATTTCAAAGAGTGGCAGAAGGCATTCA
CCGACGTAATGGGTATGGATGAGTTGTATAAATAAGCGGCGGCCGCTCTAGAGTCGACGGGCCGCGGTAA
CAATTGTTAACTAACTTAAGCTAGCAACGGTTTCCCTCTAGCGGGATCAATTCCGCCCCCCCCCCCTAAC
GTTACTGGCCGAAGCCGCTTGGAATAAGGCCGGTGTGCGTTTGTCTATATGTTATTTTCCACCATATTGC
CGTCTTTTGGCAATGTGAGGGCCCGGAAACCTGGCCCTGTCTTCTTGACGAGCATTCCTAGGGGTCTTTC
CCCTCTCGCCAAAGGAATGCAAGGTCTGTTGAATGTCGTGAAGGAAGCAGTTCCTCTGGAAGCTTCTTGA
AGACAAACAACGTCTGTAGCGACCCTTTGCAGGCAGCGGAACCCCCCACCTGGCGACAGGTGCCTCTGCG
GCCAAAAGCCACGTGTATAAGATACACCTGCAAAGGCGGCACAACCCCAGTGCCACGTTGTGAGTTGGAT
AGTTGTGGAAAGAGTCAAATGGCTCTCCTCAAGCGTATTCAACAAGGGGCTGAAGGATGCCCAGAAGGTA
CCCCATTGTATGGGATCTGATCTGGGGCCTCGGTGCACATGCTTTACATGTGTTTAGTCGAGGTTAAAAA
ACGTCTAGGCCCCCCGAACCACGGGGACGTGGTTTTCCTTTGAAAAACACGATAATACCATGGTCATGAA
AACATTTAACATTTCTCAACAAGATCTAGAATTAGTAGAAGTAGCGACAGAGAAGATTACAATGCTTTAT
GAGGATAATAAACATCATGTGGGAGCGGCAATTCGTACGAAAACAGGAGAAATCATTTCGGCAGTACATA
TTGAAGCGTATATAGGACGAGTAACTGTTTGTGCAGAAGCCATTGCGATTGGTAGTGCAGTTTCGAATGG
ACAAAAGGATTTTGACACGATTGTAGCTGTTAGACACCCTTATTCTGACGAAGTAGATAGAAGTATTCGA
GTGGTAAGTCCTTGTGGTATGTGTAGGGAGTTGATTTCAGACTATGCACCAGATTGTTTTGTGTTAATAG
AAATGAATGGCAAGTTAGTCAAAACTACGATTGAAGAACTCATTCCACTCAAATATACCCGAAATTAAAA
GTCGAGATGCATCGATGATCTAGAGCTCGCTGATCAGCCTCGACTGTGCCTTCTAGTTGCCAGCCATCTG
TTGTTTGCCCCTCCCCCGTGCCTTCCTTGACCCTGGAAGGTGCCACTCCCACTGTCCTTTCCTAATAAAA
TGAGGAAATTGCATCGCATTGTCTGAGTAGGTGTCATTCTATTCTGGGGGGTGGGGTGGGGCAGGACAGC
AAGGGGGAGGATTGGGAAGACAATAGCAGGCATGCTGGGGATGCGGTGGGCTCTATGGCTTCTGAGGCGG
AAAGAACCTGCAGCCCAAGCTTGGCGTAATCATGGTCATAGCTGTTTCCTGTGTGAAATTGTTATCCGCT
CACAATTCCACACAACATACGAGCCGGAAGCATAAAGTGTAAAGCCTGGGGTGCCTAATGAGTGAGCTAA
CTCACATTAATTGCGTTGCGCTCACTGCCCGCTTTCCAGTCGGGAAACCTGTCGTGCCAGCGGATCTTAA
AAGTTTTGTTACTTTATAGAAGAAATTTTGAGTTTTTGTTTTTTTTTAATAAATAAATAAACATAAATAA
ATTGTTTGTTGAATTTATTATTAGTATGTAAGTGTAAATATAATAAAACTTAATATCTATTCAAATTAAT
AAATAAACCTCGATATACAGACCGATAAAACACATGCGTCAATTTTACGCATGATTATCTTTAACGTACG
TCACAATATGATTATCTTTCTAGGGTTAATCTAGTATACGCGTTTAATTAATCCAGCTTTTGTTCCCTTT
AGTGAGGGTTAATTGCGCGCTTGGCGTAATCATGGTCATAGCTGTTTCCTGTGTGAAATTGTTATCCGCT
CACAATTCCACACAACATACGAGCCGGAAGCATAAAGTGTAAAGCCTGGGGTGCCTAATGAGTGAGCTAA
CTCACATTAATTGCGTTGCGCTCACTGCCCGCTTTCCAGTCGGGAAACCTGTCGTGCCAGCTGCATTAAT
GAATCGGCCAACGCGCGGGGAGAGGCGGTTTGCGTATTGGGCGCTCTTCCGCTTCCTCGCTCACTGACTC
GCTGCGCTCGGTCGTTCGGCTGCGGCGAGCGGTATCAGCTCACTCAAAGGCGGTAATACGGTTATCCACA
GAATCAGGGGATAACGCAGGAAAGAACATGTGAGCAAAAGGCCAGCAAAAGGCCAGGAACCGTAAAAAGG
CCGCGTTGCTGGCGTTTTTCCATAGGCTCCGCCCCCCTGACGAGCATCACAAAAATCGACGCTCAAGTCA
GAGGTGGCGAAACCCGACAGGACTATAAAGATACCAGGCGTTTCCCCCTGGAAGCTCCCTCGTGCGCTCT
CCTGTTCCGACCCTGCCGCTTACCGGATACCTGTCCGCCTTTCTCCCTTCGGGAAGCGTGGCGCTTTCTC
ATAGCTCACGCTGTAGGTATCTCAGTTCGGTGTAGGTCGTTCGCTCCAAGCTGGGCTGTGTGCACGAACC
CCCCGTTCAGCCCGACCGCTGCGCCTTATCCGGTAACTATCGTCTTGAGTCCAACCCGGTAAGACACGAC
TTATCGCCACTGGCAGCAGCCACTGGTAACAGGATTAGCAGAGCGAGGTATGTAGGCGGTGCTACAGAGT
TCTTGAAGTGGTGGCCTAACTACGGCTACACTAGAAGGACAGTATTTGGTATCTGCGCTCTGCTGAAGCC
AGTTACCTTCGGAAAAAGAGTTGGTAGCTCTTGATCCGGCAAACAAACCACCGCTGGTAGCGGTGGTTTT
TTTGTTTGCAAGCAGCAGATTACGCGCAGAAAAAAAGGATCTCAAGAAGATCCTTTGATCTTTTCTACGG
GGTCTGACGCTCAGTGGAACGAAAACTCACGTTAAGGGATTTTGGTCATGAGATTATCAAAAAGGATCTT
CACCTAGATCCTTTTAAATTAAAAATGAAGTTTTAAATCAATCTAAAGTATATATGAGTAAACTTGGTCT
GACAGTTACCAATGCTTAATCAGTGAGGCACCTATCTCAGCGATCTGTCTATTTCGTTCATCCATAGTTG
CCTGACTCCCCGTCGTGTAGATAACTACGATACGGGAGGGCTTACCATCTGGCCCCAGTGCTGCAATGAT
ACCGCGAGACCCACGCTCACCGGCTCCAGATTTATCAGCAATAAACCAGCCAGCCGGAAGGGCCGAGCGC
AGAAGTGGTCCTGCAACTTTATCCGCCTCCATCCAGTCTATTAATTGTTGCCGGGAAGCTAGAGTAAGTA
GTTCGCCAGTTAATAGTTTGCGCAACGTTGTTGCCATTGCTACAGGCATCGTGGTGTCACGCTCGTCGTT
TGGTATGGCTTCATTCAGCTCCGGTTCCCAACGATCAAGGCGAGTTACATGATCCCCCATGTTGTGCAAA
AAAGCGGTTAGCTCCTTCGGTCCTCCGATCGTTGTCAGAAGTAAGTTGGCCGCAGTGTTATCACTCATGG
TTATGGCAGCACTGCATAATTCTCTTACTGTCATGCCATCCGTAAGATGCTTTTCTGTGACTGGTGAGTA
CTCAACCAAGTCATTCTGAGAATAGTGTATGCGGCGACCGAGTTGCTCTTGCCCGGCGTCAATACGGGAT
AATACCGCGCCACATAGCAGAACTTTAAAAGTGCTCATCATTGGAAAACGTTCTTCGGGGCGAAAACTCT
CAAGGATCTTACCGCTGTTGAGATCCAGTTCGATGTAACCCACTCGTGCACCCAACTGATCTTCAGCATC
TTTTACTTTCACCAGCGTTTCTGGGTGAGCAAAAACAGGAAGGCAAAATGCCGCAAAAAAGGGAATAAGG
GCGACACGGAAATGTTGAATACTCATACTCTTCCTTTTTCAATATTATTGAAGCATTTATCAGGGTTATT
GTCTCATGAGCGGATACATATTTGAATGTATTTAGAAAAATAAACAAATAGGGGTTCCGCGCACATTTCC
CCGAAAAGTGCCAC
Features (pLannotate 1.2.2; 24 found; start..end, strand, type, name):
     30..458     -  rep_origin     f1 ori (sequence partly withheld): f1 bacteriophage origin of replication; arrow indicates direction of (+) strand synthesis
    463..618     -  CDS            lacZα (fragment): LacZα fragment of β-galactosidase; lacZ fragment
    626..644     +  promoter       T7 promoter: promoter for bacteriophage T7 RNA polymerase
   1011..1390    +  enhancer       CMV enhancer: human cytomegalovirus immediate early enhancer
   1393..1668    +  promoter       chicken β-actin promoter: No description available
   1669..2678    +  intron         chimeric intron: chimera between introns from chicken β-actin and rabbit β-globin
   2832..3527    +  CDS            mScarlet: mScarlet is a basic (constitutively fluorescent) red fluorescent protein published in 2016, derived from synthetic construct. It has moderate acid sensitivity.
   4683..5390    +  CDS            mNeonGreen: mNeonGreen is a basic (constitutively fluorescent) green/yellow fluorescent protein published in 2013, derived from Branchiostoma lanceolatum. It is reported to be a very rapidly-maturing monomer with moderate acid sensitivity.
   5485..6045    +  misc_feature   IRES: internal ribosome entry site (IRES) of the encephalomyocarditis virus (EMCV)
   6054..6473    +  CDS            bsr: BSR_BACCE - Experimental evidence at protein level: Swiss-Prot protein existence level 1. Catalyzes the deamination of the cytosine moiety of the antibiotics blasticidin S, cytomycin and acetylblasticidin S. From Bacillus cereus.
   6522..6746    +  polyA_signal   bGH poly(A) signal: bovine growth hormone polyadenylation signal
   6750..6766    +  promoter       SV40 promoter (fragment): SV40 enhancer and early promoter
   6817..6833    -  protein_bind   lac operator: The lac repressor binds to the lac operator to inhibit transcription in E. coli. This inhibition can be relieved by adding lactose or isopropyl-β-D-thiogalactopyranoside (IPTG). lac repressor encoded by lacI
   6841..6871    -  promoter       lac promoter: promoter for the E. coli lac operon
   6886..6907    -  protein_bind   CAP binding site: CAP binding activates transcription in the presence of cAMP. E. coli catabolite activator protein
   6920..6959    -  CDS            lacI (fragment): lac repressor; lacI; The lac repressor binds to the lac operator to inhibit transcription in E. coli. This inhibition can be relieved by adding lactose or isopropyl-β-D-thiogalactopyranoside (IPTG).
   7244..7262    -  promoter       T3 promoter: promoter for bacteriophage T3 RNA polymerase
   7307..7323    -  protein_bind   lac operator: The lac repressor binds to the lac operator to inhibit transcription in E. coli. This inhibition can be relieved by adding lactose or isopropyl-β-D-thiogalactopyranoside (IPTG). lac repressor encoded by lacI
   7331..7361    -  promoter       lac promoter: promoter for the E. coli lac operon
   7376..7397    -  protein_bind   CAP binding site: CAP binding activates transcription in the presence of cAMP. E. coli catabolite activator protein
   7410..7502    -  CDS            lacI (fragment): lac repressor; lacI; The lac repressor binds to the lac operator to inhibit transcription in E. coli. This inhibition can be relieved by adding lactose or isopropyl-β-D-thiogalactopyranoside (IPTG).
   7685..8273    -  rep_origin     ori: high-copy-number ColE1/pMB1/pBR322/pUC origin of replication
   8444..9304    -  CDS            AmpR: β-lactamase; bla; confers resistance to ampicillin, carbenicillin, and related antibiotics
   9305..9409    -  promoter       AmpR promoter: bla
