>Addgene plasmid #170283 | pPBbsr2-Necl-5-ScNeo | addgene full sequence | sequence record 334387 | Addgene NGS Result
CTAAATTGTAAGCGTTAATATTTTGTTAAAATTCGCGTTAAATTTTTGTTAAATCAGCTCATTTTTTAAC
CAATAGGCCGAAATCGGCAAAATCCCTTATAAATCAAAAGAATAGACCGAGATAGGGT
[37 nt withheld, positions 129-165]
AAAGAACGTGGACTCCAACGTCAAAGG
[49 nt withheld, positions 193-241]
T
[91 nt withheld, positions 243-333]
G
[124 nt withheld, positions 335-458]
CCCATTCGCCATTCAGGCTGCGCAACTGTTGGGAAGGGCGATCGGTGCGGGCCTCTTCGCTATTACGCCA
GCTGGCGAAAGGGGGATGTGCTGCAAGGCGATTAAGTTGGGTAACGCCAGGGTTTTCCCAGTCACGACGT
TGTAAAACGACGGCCAGTGAGCGCGCGTAATACGACTCACTATAGGGCGAATTGGGGCGCGCCATTCTAG
ATTAACCCTAGAAAGATAGTCTGCGTAAAATTGACGCATGCATTCTTGAAATATTGCTCTCTCTTTCTAA
ATAGCGCGAATCCGTCGCTGTGCATTTAGGACATCTCAGTCGCCGCTTGGAGCTCCCGTGAGGCGTGCTT
GTCAATGCGGTAAGTGTCACTGATTTTGAACTATAACGACCGCGTGAGTCAAAATGACGCATGATTATCT
TTTACGTGACTTTTAAGATTTAACTCATACGATAATTATATTGTTATTTCATGTTCTACTTACGTGATAA
CTTATTATATATATATTTTCTTGTTATAGATATCAACTAGAATGCTAGCATGGGCCCATCTCGACATTGA
TTATTGACTAGTTATTAATAGTAATCAATTACGGGGTCATTAGTTCATAGCCCATATATGGAGTTCCGCG
TTACATAACTTACGGTAAATGGCCCGCCTGGCTGACCGCCCAACGACCCCCGCCCATTGACGTCAATAAT
GACGTATGTTCCCATAGTAACGCCAATAGGGACTTTCCATTGACGTCAATGGGTGGAGTATTTACGGTAA
ACTGCCCACTTGGCAGTACATCAAGTGTATCATATGCCAAGTACGCCCCCTATTGACGTCAATGACGGTA
AATGGCCCGCCTGGCATTATGCCCAGTACATGACCTTATGGGACTTTCCTACTTGGCAGTACATCTACGT
ATTAGTCATCGCTATTACCATGGTCGAGGTGAGCCCCACGTTCTGCTTCACTCTCCCCATCTCCCCCCCC
TCCCCACCCCCAATTTTGTATTTATTTATTTTTTAATTATTTTGTGCAGCGATGGGGGCGGGGGGGGGGG
GGGSGCGCGCCRGGGGGGGGGGGGGGGGGGGGGGGGSGGGGSGGGGSGRGGCGGAGAGGTGCGGCGGCAG
CCAATCAGAGCGGCGCGCTCCGAAAGTTTCCTTTTATGGCGAGGCGGCGGCGGCGGCGGCCCTATAAAAA
GCGAAGCGCGCGGCGGGCGGGAGTCGCTGCGCGCTGCCTTCGCCCCGTGCCCCGCTCCGCCGCCGCCTCG
CGCCGCCCGCCCCGGCTCTGACTGACCGCGTTACTCCCACAGGTGAGCGGGCGGGACGGCCCTTCTCCTC
CGGGCTGTAATTAGCGCTTGGTTTAATGACGGCTTGTTTCTTTTCTGTGGCTGCGTGAAAGCCTTGAGGG
GCTCCGGGAGGGCCCTTTGTGCGGGGGGAGCGGCTCGGGGGGTGCGTGCGTGTGTGTGTGCGTGGGGAGC
GCCGCGTGCGGCTCCGCGCTGCCCGGCGGCTGTGAGCGCTGCGGGCGCGGCGCGGGGCTTTGTGCGCTCC
GCAGTGTGCGCGAGGGGAGCGCGGCCGGGGGCGGTGCCCCGCGGTGCGGGGGGGGCTGCGAGGGGAACAA
AGGCTGCGTGCGGGGTGTGTGCGTGGGGGGGTGAGCAGGGGGTGTGGGCGCGTCGGTCGGGCTGCAACCC
CCCCTGCACCCCCCTCCCCGAGTTGCTGAGCACGGCCCGGCTTCGGGTGCGGGGCTCCGTACGGGGCGTG
GCGCGGGGCTCGCCGTGCCGGGCGGGGGGTGGCGGCAGGTGGGGGTGCCGGGCGGGGCGGGGCCGCCTCG
GGCCGGGGAGGGCTCGGGGGAGGGGCGCGGCGGCCCCCGGAGCGCCGGCGGCTGTCGAGGCGCGGCGAGC
CGCAGCCATTGCCTTTTATGGTAATCGTGCGAGAGGGCGCAGGGACTTCCTTTGTCCCAAATCTGTGCGG
AGCCGAAATCTGGGAGGCGCCGCCGCACCCCCTCTAGCGGGCGCGGGGCGAAGCGGTGCGGCGCCGGCAG
GAAGGAAATGGGCGGGGAGGGCCTTCGTGCGTCGCCGCGCCGCCGTCCCCTTCTCCCTCTCCAGCCTCGG
GGCTGTCCGCGGGGGGACGGCTGCCTTCGGGGGGGACGGGGCAGGGCGGGGTTCGGCTTCTGGCGTGTGA
CCGGCGGCTCTAGAGCCTCTGCTAACCATGTTCATGCCTTCTTCTTTTTCCTACAGCTCCTGGGCAACGT
GCTGGTTATTGTGCTGTCTCATCATTTTGGCAAAGAATTGGGATCCGAATTCACCATGGCTCAACTCGCC
CGAGCCACCCGCTCCCCGCTGTCATGGCTGCTGCTGCTGTTCTGCTATGCACTCCGGAAAGCGGGTGGGA
TGGTGAGCAAGGGCGAGGCAGTGATCAAGGAGTTCATGCGGTTCAAGGTGCACATGGAGGGCTCCATGAA
CGGCCACGAGTTCGAGATCGAGGGCGAGGGCGAGGGCCGCCCCTACGAGGGCACCCAGACCGCCAAGCTG
AAGGTGACCAAGGGTGGCCCCCTGCCCTTCTCCTGGGACATCCTGTCCCCTCAGTTCATGTACGGCTCCA
GGGCCTTCACCAAGCACCCCGCCGACATCCCCGACTACTATAAGCAGTCCTTCCCCGAGGGCTTCAAGTG
GGAGCGCGTGATGAACTTCGAGGACGGCGGCGCCGTGACCGTGACCCAGGACACCTCCCTGGAGGACGGC
ACCCTGATCTACAAGGTGAAGCTCCGCGGCACCAACTTCCCTCCTGACGGCCCCGTAATGCAGAAGAAGA
CAATGGGCTGGGAAGCGTCCACCGAGCGGTTGTACCCCGAGGACGGCGTGCTGAAGGGCGACATTAAGAT
GGCCCTGCGCCTGAAGGACGGAGGCCGCTACCTGGCGGACTTCAAGACCACCTACAAGGCCAAGAAGCCC
GTGCAGATGCCCGGCGCCTACAACGTCGACCGCAAGTTGGACATCACCTCCCACAACGAGGACTACACCG
TGGTGGAACAGTACGAACGCTCCGAGGGCCGCCACTCCACCGGCGGCATGGACGAGCTGTACAAGGGAGG
CTCGGATATACGTGTGCTGGTGCCCTACAATTCGACAGGCGTCTTGGGAGGGTCGACCACCTTGCACTGT
AGTCTGACTTCTAATGAGAATGTGACTATCACTCAAATAACCTGGATGAAGAAGGATTCAGGTGGATCCC
ACGCTCTTGTGGCTGTCTTCCACCCCAAGAAGGGGCCCAACATCAAAGAGCCAGAGAGGGTGAAATTCTT
GGCTGCCCAACAGGATCTGAGGAACGCATCTCTGGCCATCTCGAACTTAAGTGTAGAAGACGAAGGCATC
TATGAATGTCAGATTGCCACATTCCCCAGAGGCAGTAGAAGCACCAATGCCTGGCTGAAGGTGCAAGCCC
GACCTAAGAACACTGCAGAGGCCCTGGAGCCCTCTCCCACCTTGATACTGCAGGATGTGGCTAAATGCAT
CTCTGCCAATGGTCACCCTCCTGGACGAATCTCTTGGCCCTCGAATGTGAATGGAAGTCACCGTGAAATG
AAGGAACCAGGGTCCCAGCCGGGCACCACCACAGTTACCAGCTACCTCTCCATGGTACCTTCTCGCCAGG
CAGACGGCAAGAACATCACCTGCACGGTGGAGCATGAAAGCTTACAGGAGCTGGACCAGCTGCTGGTGAC
CCTTTCCCAACCCTATCCACCTGAAAACGTGTCCATCTCTGGCTATGACGGCAACTGGTATGTTGGCCTC
ACTAACTTGACCCTGACCTGTGAAGCTCACAGCAAACCAGCGCCTGACATGGCTGGATATAACTGGAGCA
CGAACACGGGTGACTTTCCCAACTCTGTTAAGCGCCAGGGCAATATGCTTCTAATCTCCACCGTAGAGGA
TGGTCTCAATAACACGGTCATTGTGTGCGAAGTCACCAATGCCCTAGGGTCTGGGCAGGGCCAAGTGCAC
ATCATTGTTAAAGAGAAACCTGAGAATATGCAGCAAAATACAAGATTACACCTAGGCTACATCTTTCTTA
TCGTCTTTGTCCTCGCTGTAGTCATCATCATCGCAGCACTATACACTATACGAAGATGCAGGCATGGTCG
TGCTCTGCAGTCCAATCCCTCAGAGAGGGAGAACGTCCAGTATTCATCTGTGAACGGCGACTGTAGACTG
AACATGGAGCCAAACAGCACAAGGTTCGAAATGGTAAGCAAGGGGGAGGAAGATAATATGGCTTCCCTTC
CAGCAACGCACGAATTGCATATCTTTGGAAGTATTAATGGAGTTGATTTCGACATGGTGGGGCAGGGTAC
GGGAAACCCAAACGATGGCTATGAAGAACTTAACCTCAAGTCTACCAAAGGCGATCTCCAATTCTCACCC
TGGATATTGGTCCCACACATCGGCTACGGGTTCCATCAATACCTGCCTTATCCTGACGGGATGAGTCCTT
TTCAAGCTGCTATGGTTGACGGAAGTGGCTACCAAGTTCACCGCACAATGCAATTTGAGGATGGTGCATC
TCTTACGGTTAATTACCGATATACATATGAGGGTTCACACATCAAGGGGGAAGCTCAGGTCAAGGGCACT
GGATTTCCCGCAGATGGCCCAGTTATGACCAATTCTCTGACCGCAGCCGATTGGTGTCGAAGCAAGAAGA
CCTACCCTAACGACAAGACTATCATCTCAACCTTCAAATGGTCCTACACCACAGGTAACGGAAAGCGGTA
TAGGTCTACAGCTCGGACAACATATACCTTTGCGAAGCCTATGGCCGCTAACTATTTGAAAAACCAACCG
ATGTATGTTTTTCGGAAGACCGAATTGAAACATTCAAAAACGGAGTTGAATTTCAAAGAGTGGCAGAAGG
CATTCACCGACGTAATGGGTATGGATGAGTTGTATAAATAAGCGGCGGCCGCTCTAGAGTCGACGGGCCG
CGGTAACAATTGTTAACTAACTTAAGCTAGCAACGGTTTCCCTCTAGCGGGATCAATTCCGCCCCCCCCC
CCTAACGTTACTGGCCGAAGCCGCTTGGAATAAGGCCGGTGTGCGTTTGTCTATATGTTATTTTCCACCA
TATTGCCGTCTTTTGGCAATGTGAGGGCCCGGAAACCTGGCCCTGTCTTCTTGACGAGCATTCCTAGGGG
TCTTTCCCCTCTCGCCAAAGGAATGCAAGGTCTGTTGAATGTCGTGAAGGAAGCAGTTCCTCTGGAAGCT
TCTTGAAGACAAACAACGTCTGTAGCGACCCTTTGCAGGCAGCGGAACCCCCCACCTGGCGACAGGTGCC
TCTGCGGCCAAAAGCCACGTGTATAAGATACACCTGCAAAGGCGGCACAACCCCAGTGCCACGTTGTGAG
TTGGATAGTTGTGGAAAGAGTCAAATGGCTCTCCTCAAGCGTATTCAACAAGGGGCTGAAGGATGCCCAG
AAGGTACCCCATTGTATGGGATCTGATCTGGGGCCTCGGTGCACATGCTTTACATGTGTTTAGTCGAGGT
TAAAAAAACGTCTAGGCCCCCCGAACCACGGGGACGTGGTTTTCCTTTGAAAAACACGATAATACCATGG
TCATGAAAACATTTAACATTTCTCAACAAGATCTAGAATTAGTAGAAGTAGCGACAGAGAAGATTACAAT
GCTTTATGAGGATAATAAACATCATGTGGGAGCGGCAATTCGTACGAAAACAGGAGAAATCATTTCGGCA
GTACATATTGAAGCGTATATAGGACGAGTAACTGTTTGTGCAGAAGCCATTGCGATTGGTAGTGCAGTTT
CGAATGGACAAAAGGATTTTGACACGATTGTAGCTGTTAGACACCCTTATTCTGACGAAGTAGATAGAAG
TATTCGAGTGGTAAGTCCTTGTGGTATGTGTAGGGAGTTGATTTCAGACTATGCACCAGATTGTTTTGTG
TTAATAGAAATGAATGGCAAGTTAGTCAAAACTACGATTGAAGAACTCATTCCACTCAAATATACCCGAA
ATTAAAAGTCGAGATGCATCGATGATCTAGAGCTCGCTGATCAGCCTCGACTGTGCCTTCTAGTTGCCAG
CCATCTGTTGTTTGCCCCTCCCCCGTGCCTTCCTTGACCCTGGAAGGTGCCACTCCCACTGTCCTTTCCT
AATAAAATGAGGAAATTGCATCGCATTGTCTGAGTAGGTGTCATTCTATTCTGGGGGGTGGGGTGGGGCA
GGACAGCAAGGGGGAGGATTGGGAAGACAATAGCAGGCATGCTGGGGATGCGGTGGGCTCTATGGCTTCT
GAGGCGGAAAGAACCTGCAGCCCAAGCTTGGCGTAATCATGGTCATAGCTGTTTCCTGTGTGAAATTGTT
ATCCGCTCACAATTCCACACAACATACGAGCCGGAAGCATAAAGTGTAAAGCCTGGGGTGCCTAATGAGT
GAGCTAACTCACATTAATTGCGTTGCGCTCACTGCCCGCTTTCCAGTCGGGAAACCTGTCGTGCCAGCGG
ATCTTAAAAGTTTTGTTACTTTATAGAAGAAATTTTGAGTTTTTGTTTTTTTTTAATAAATAAATAAACA
TAAATAAATTGTTTGTTGAATTTATTATTAGTATGTAAGTGTAAATATAATAAAACTTAATATCTATTCA
AATTAATAAATAAACCTCGATATACAGACCGATAAAACACATGCGTCAATTTTACGCATGATTATCTTTA
ACGTACGTCACAATATGATTATCTTTCTAGGGTTAATCTAGTATACGCGTTTAATTAATCCAGCTTTTGT
TCCCTTTAGTGAGGGTTAATTGCGCGCTTGGCGTAATCATGGTCATAGCTGTTTCCTGTGTGAAATTGTT
ATCCGCTCACAATTCCACACAACATACGAGCCGGAAGCATAAAGTGTAAAGCCTGGGGTGCCTAATGAGT
GAGCTAACTCACATTAATTGCGTTGCGCTCACTGCCCGCTTTCCAGTCGGGAAACCTGTCGTGCCAGCTG
CATTAATGAATCGGCCAACGCGCGGGGAGAGGCGGTTTGCGTATTGGGCGCTCTTCCGCTTCCTCGCTCA
CTGACTCGCTGCGCTCGGTCGTTCGGCTGCGGCGAGCGGTATCAGCTCACTCAAAGGCGGTAATACGGTT
ATCCACAGAATCAGGGGATAACGCAGGAAAGAACATGTGAGCAAAAGGCCAGCAAAAGGCCAGGAACCGT
AAAAAGGCCGCGTTGCTGGCGTTTTTCCATAGGCTCCGCCCCCCTGACGAGCATCACAAAAATCGACGCT
CAAGTCAGAGGTGGCGAAACCCGACAGGACTATAAAGATACCAGGCGTTTCCCCCTGGAAGCTCCCTCGT
GCGCTCTCCTGTTCCGACCCTGCCGCTTACCGGATACCTGTCCGCCTTTCTCCCTTCGGGAAGCGTGGCG
CTTTCTCATAGCTCACGCTGTAGGTATCTCAGTTCGGTGTAGGTCGTTCGCTCCAAGCTGGGCTGTGTGC
ACGAACCCCCCGTTCAGCCCGACCGCTGCGCCTTATCCGGTAACTATCGTCTTGAGTCCAACCCGGTAAG
ACACGACTTATCGCCACTGGCAGCAGCCACTGGTAACAGGATTAGCAGAGCGAGGTATGTAGGCGGTGCT
ACAGAGTTCTTGAAGTGGTGGCCTAACTACGGCTACACTAGAAGAACAGTATTTGGTATCTGCGCTCTGC
TGAAGCCAGTTACCTTCGGAAAAAGAGTTGGTAGCTCTTGATCCGGCAAACAAACCACCGCTGGTAGCGG
TGGTTTTTTTGTTTGCAAGCAGCAGATTACGCGCAGAAAAAAAGGATCTCAAGAAGATCCTTTGATCTTT
TCTACGGGGTCTGACGCTCAGTGGAACGAAAACTCACGTTAAGGGATTTTGGTCATGAGATTATCAAAAA
GGATCTTCACCTAGATCCTTTTAAATTAAAAATGAAGTTTTAAATCAATCTAAAGTATATATGAGTAAAC
TTGGTCTGACAGTTACCAATGCTTAATCAGTGAGGCACCTATCTCAGCGATCTGTCTATTTCGTTCATCC
ATAGTTGCCTGACTCCCCGTCGTGTAGATAACTACGATACGGGAGGGCTTACCATCTGGCCCCAGTGCTG
CAATGATACCGCGAGACCCACGCTCACCGGCTCCAGATTTATCAGCAATAAACCAGCCAGCCGGAAGGGC
CGAGCGCAGAAGTGGTCCTGCAACTTTATCCGCCTCCATCCAGTCTATTAATTGTTGCCGGGAAGCTAGA
GTAAGTAGTTCGCCAGTTAATAGTTTGCGCAACGTTGTTGCCATTGCTACAGGCATCGTGGTGTCACGCT
CGTCGTTTGGTATGGCTTCATTCAGCTCCGGTTCCCAACGATCAAGGCGAGTTACATGATCCCCCATGTT
GTGCAAAAAAGCGGTTAGCTCCTTCGGTCCTCCGATCGTTGTCAGAAGTAAGTTGGCCGCAGTGTTATCA
CTCATGGTTATGGCAGCACTGCATAATTCTCTTACTGTCATGCCATCCGTAAGATGCTTTTCTGTGACTG
GTGAGTACTCAACCAAGTCATTCTGAGAATAGTGTATGCGGCGACCGAGTTGCTCTTGCCCGGCGTCAAT
ACGGGATAATACCGCGCCACATAGCAGAACTTTAAAAGTGCTCATCATTGGAAAACGTTCTTCGGGGCGA
AAACTCTCAAGGATCTTACCGCTGTTGAGATCCAGTTCGATGTAACCCACTCGTGCACCCAACTGATCTT
CAGCATCTTTTACTTTCACCAGCGTTTCTGGGTGAGCAAAAACAGGAAGGCAAAATGCCGCAAAAAAGGG
AATAAGGGCGACACGGAAATGTTGAATACTCATACTCTTCCTTTTTCAATATTATTGAAGCATTTATCAG
GGTTATTGTCTCATGAGCGGATACATATTTGAATGTATTTAGAAAAATAAACAAATAGGGGTTCCGCGCA
CATTTCCCCGAAAAGTGCCAC
Features (pLannotate 1.2.2; 24 found; start..end, strand, type, name):
     30..458     -  rep_origin     f1 ori (sequence partly withheld): f1 bacteriophage origin of replication; arrow indicates direction of (+) strand synthesis
    463..618     -  CDS            lacZα (fragment): LacZα fragment of β-galactosidase; lacZ fragment
    626..644     +  promoter       T7 promoter: promoter for bacteriophage T7 RNA polymerase
   1011..1390    +  enhancer       CMV enhancer: human cytomegalovirus immediate early enhancer
   1392..1667    +  promoter       chicken β-actin promoter: No description available
   1668..2684    +  intron         chimeric intron: chimera between introns from chicken β-actin and rabbit β-globin
   2838..3533    +  CDS            mScarlet: mScarlet is a basic (constitutively fluorescent) red fluorescent protein published in 2016, derived from synthetic construct. It has moderate acid sensitivity.
   4689..5396    +  CDS            mNeonGreen: mNeonGreen is a basic (constitutively fluorescent) green/yellow fluorescent protein published in 2013, derived from Branchiostoma lanceolatum. It is reported to be a very rapidly-maturing monomer with moderate acid sensitivity.
   5491..6052    +  misc_feature   IRES: internal ribosome entry site (IRES) of the encephalomyocarditis virus (EMCV)
   6061..6480    +  CDS            bsr: BSR_BACCE - Experimental evidence at protein level: Swiss-Prot protein existence level 1. Catalyzes the deamination of the cytosine moiety of the antibiotics blasticidin S, cytomycin and acetylblasticidin S. From Bacillus cereus.
   6529..6753    +  polyA_signal   bGH poly(A) signal: bovine growth hormone polyadenylation signal
   6757..6773    +  promoter       SV40 promoter (fragment): SV40 enhancer and early promoter
   6824..6840    -  protein_bind   lac operator: The lac repressor binds to the lac operator to inhibit transcription in E. coli. This inhibition can be relieved by adding lactose or isopropyl-β-D-thiogalactopyranoside (IPTG). lac repressor encoded by lacI
   6848..6878    -  promoter       lac promoter: promoter for the E. coli lac operon
   6893..6914    -  protein_bind   CAP binding site: CAP binding activates transcription in the presence of cAMP. E. coli catabolite activator protein
   6927..6966    -  CDS            lacI (fragment): lac repressor; lacI; The lac repressor binds to the lac operator to inhibit transcription in E. coli. This inhibition can be relieved by adding lactose or isopropyl-β-D-thiogalactopyranoside (IPTG).
   7251..7269    -  promoter       T3 promoter: promoter for bacteriophage T3 RNA polymerase
   7314..7330    -  protein_bind   lac operator: The lac repressor binds to the lac operator to inhibit transcription in E. coli. This inhibition can be relieved by adding lactose or isopropyl-β-D-thiogalactopyranoside (IPTG). lac repressor encoded by lacI
   7338..7368    -  promoter       lac promoter: promoter for the E. coli lac operon
   7383..7404    -  protein_bind   CAP binding site: CAP binding activates transcription in the presence of cAMP. E. coli catabolite activator protein
   7417..7509    -  CDS            lacI (fragment): lac repressor; lacI; The lac repressor binds to the lac operator to inhibit transcription in E. coli. This inhibition can be relieved by adding lactose or isopropyl-β-D-thiogalactopyranoside (IPTG).
   7692..8280    -  rep_origin     ori: high-copy-number ColE1/pMB1/pBR322/pUC origin of replication
   8451..9311    -  CDS            AmpR: β-lactamase; bla; confers resistance to ampicillin, carbenicillin, and related antibiotics
   9312..9416    -  promoter       AmpR promoter: bla
