[The description below was written by a language model from this plasmid's Addgene catalogue record and pLannotate feature annotations shown in this document.]
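Description:
pPBbsr2-Necl-5-ScNeo is a mammalian expression plasmid built on the pPB backbone. The backbone name suggests a piggyBac transposon-type vector, but no transposon terminal repeats are annotated in either feature table, so this cannot be confirmed from the record. It is propagated in E. coli through a high-copy ColE1/pUC-type origin with ampicillin selection (AmpR under its own bla promoter). It also carries an f1 origin and cloning-vector remnants: lacZα and lacI fragments, lac promoter/operator elements, and T7 and T3 promoters. The catalogue lists a total size of 11,368 bp, whereas the two sequence records, one from the depositor and one from repository sequencing, are about 9.4 kb. These two records agree closely with each other in feature content and order.

The payload is driven by a CAG-type promoter, made up of the CMV enhancer, the chicken β-actin promoter and a chimeric β-actin/β-globin intron. It expresses a recombinant mouse Necl-5 (Pvr/CD155) with mScarlet fused on the extracellular side and mNeonGreen on the intracellular side. In the feature tables, the roughly 1.1 kb unannotated stretch between the two fluorescent protein coding sequences presumably holds the bulk of the Necl-5 sequence, although it is not annotated as such. Downstream, an EMCV IRES links the blasticidin S deaminase gene (bsr) to the same transcript, which ends at a bGH polyadenylation signal. Blasticidin-resistant cells therefore also express the reporter.

The stated purpose is to monitor the status of Necl-5 on cells, with the red and green tags reporting separately on the ectodomain and the cytoplasmic tail. The associated study concerned visualising natural killer cell-mediated killing of metastatic tumour cells.
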