Addgene plasmid #170283: pPBbsr2-Necl-5-ScNeo
Purpose: To monitor the status of Necl-5, the plasmid encodes a recombinant Necl-5 fused extracellularly to the mScarlet fluorescent protein and intracellularly to the mNeonGreen fluorescent protein
Depositing lab: Michiyuki Matsuda. Depositing organization: Kyoto University, Graduate School of Biostudies. Publication: Functional visualization of NK Cell-mediated killing of metastatic single tumor cells. Ichise H, Tsukamoto S, Hirashima T, Konishi Y, Oki C, Tsukiji S, Iwano S, Miyawaki A, Sumiyama K, Terai K, Matsuda M. Elife. 2022 Feb 3;11. pii: 76269. doi: 10.7554/eLife.76269. PubMed 35113018.
Backbone
  Vector backbone: pPB
  Backbone size w/o insert (bp): 6800
  Total vector size (bp): 11368
  Vector type: Mammalian Expression
  Selectable markers: Blasticidin
Growth in bacteria
  Bacterial resistance: Ampicillin, 100 μg/mL
  Growth temperature: 37°C
  Growth strain: DH5alpha
  Copy number: Unknown
Gene/Insert
  Gene/Insert name: a recombinant mouse Necl-5 fused to the mScarlet and to the mNeonGreen fluorescent protein (alt name: Necl-5-ScNeo)
  Species: M. musculus (mouse), Synthetic
  Insert size (bp): 2300
  Entrez Gene: Pvr (a.k.a. 3830421F03Rik, CD155, D7Ertd458e, HVED, PVS, Taa1, Tage4, mE4, necl-5)
  Tag / fusion protein: mScarlet and mNeonGreen
Terms and licenses: Academic/Nonprofit Terms; Industry Terms: Not Available to Industry
How to cite: pPBbsr2-Necl-5-ScNeo was a gift from Michiyuki Matsuda (Addgene plasmid # 170283 ; http://n2t.net/addgene:170283 ; RRID:Addgene_170283)
